Addgene plasmid #251972: NLS-ABE8e-GFP
Purpose: Yeast nDNA editing with ABE8e
Depositing lab: Alice Ting. Depositing organization: Stanford University. Publication: Towards CRISPR-based editing of the mitochondrial genome in yeast. Yin S, Jarosz DF, Ting AY. Proc Natl Acad Sci U S A. 2026 Jan 20;123(3):e2505894123. doi: 10.1073/pnas.2505894123. Epub 2026 Jan 16. PubMed 41543903.
Backbone
  Vector backbone: pAG415
  Vector type: Yeast Expression, CRISPR
  Selectable markers: LEU2
Growth in bacteria
  Bacterial resistance: Ampicillin, 100 μg/mL
  Growth temperature: 37°C
  Growth strain: DH5alpha
  Copy number: High Copy
Gene/Insert
  Gene/Insert name: ABE8e
  Species: S. cerevisiae (budding yeast)
  Promoter: GPD
  Tag / fusion protein: NLS (N terminal on insert); 3xNLS-3xFLAG-EGFP (C terminal on insert)
  Cloning method: Gibson Cloning
Terms and licenses: Academic/Nonprofit Terms; Industry Terms: Not Available to Industry
Depositor comments: Please visit https://doi.org/10.64898/2025.12.09.693232 for bioRxiv preprint.
How to cite: NLS-ABE8e-GFP was a gift from Alice Ting (Addgene plasmid # 251972 ; http://n2t.net/addgene:251972 ; RRID:Addgene_251972)
