[The description below was written by a language model from this plasmid's Addgene catalogue record and pLannotate feature annotations shown in this document.]
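Description:
NLS-ABE8e-GFP is a yeast expression plasmid built on the pAG415 backbone, a low-copy centromeric shuttle vector for Saccharomyces cerevisiae, designed for adenine base editing of the yeast nuclear genome. In yeast it is maintained through a CEN6/ARS element and selected by complementation of leucine auxotrophy with the LEU2 marker under its own promoter. In E. coli it replicates from a high-copy ColE1/pUC-type origin and is selected with ampicillin through the bla gene. An f1 origin and remnants of a pBluescript-type cloning region (lac promoter and operator, lacZα fragment, T3 and T7 promoters) are also present as backbone carry-over.

The payload is a single expression cassette driven by the strong constitutive GPD (TDH3/GAP) promoter and closed by the CYC1 terminator. It encodes ABE8e, annotated here as an E. coli TadA-derived deaminase domain fused upstream of Streptococcus pyogenes Cas9. ABE8e is an evolved adenine base editor that converts A•T to G•C base pairs at sites specified by a guide RNA. According to the catalogue entry, the fusion carries an N-terminal nuclear localization signal and a C-terminal 3xNLS-3xFLAG-EGFP module. The feature table confirms the 3xFLAG and EGFP segments, but the short NLS motifs were not annotated. The NLS elements direct the editor to the nucleus, FLAG allows immunodetection, and EGFP allows expression and localization to be visualized. The attB1 and attB2 sites flanking the editor coding region are inherited from the Gateway-compatible pAG architecture, although the insert was assembled by Gibson cloning. No guide RNA cassette is annotated, so the guide is presumably supplied separately. The associated work concerns CRISPR-based editing of the yeast mitochondrial genome, but the record does not state what specific role this nuclear-targeted construct plays in it.
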