Features (pLannotate 1.2.2; 29 found; start..end, strand, type, name):
     70..573     -  misc_feature   CEN/ARS: S. cerevisiae CEN6 centromere fused to an autonomously replicating sequence
    610..714     +  promoter       AmpR promoter: bla
    715..1575    +  CDS            AmpR: β-lactamase; bla; confers resistance to ampicillin, carbenicillin, and related antibiotics
   1746..2334    +  rep_origin     ori: high-copy-number ColE1/pMB1/pBR322/pUC origin of replication
   2517..2609    +  CDS            lacI (fragment): lac repressor; lacI; The lac repressor binds to the lac operator to inhibit transcription in E. coli. This inhibition can be relieved by adding lactose or isopropyl-β-D-thiogalactopyranoside (IPTG).
   2622..2643    +  protein_bind   CAP binding site: CAP binding activates transcription in the presence of cAMP. E. coli catabolite activator protein
   2658..2688    +  promoter       lac promoter: promoter for the E. coli lac operon
   2692..2714    +  protein_bind   lac operator (fragment): The lac repressor binds to the lac operator to inhibit transcription in E. coli. This inhibition can be relieved by adding lactose or isopropyl-β-D-thiogalactopyranoside (IPTG). lac repressor encoded by lacI
   2757..2775    +  promoter       T3 promoter: promoter for bacteriophage T3 RNA polymerase
   2800..3443    +  promoter       GAP promoter: S. cerevisiae TDH3; promoter for glyceraldehyde-3-phosphate dehydrogenase
   3449..3469    +  misc_feature   MCS (fragment): pBluescript multiple cloning site
   3473..3497    +  protein_bind   attB1: mutant version of attB; recombination site for the Gateway® BP reaction BP Clonase™
   3572..4063    +  CDS            tadA: TADA_ECOLI - Also known as yfhC. Experimental evidence at protein level: Swiss-Prot protein existence level 1. Catalyzes the deamination of adenosine to inosine at the wobble position 34 of tRNA(Arg2). Essential for cell viability. From Escherichia coli (strain K12).
   4166..8266    +  CDS            cas9: CAS9_STRP1 - Also known as csn1 From Streptococcus pyogenes serotype M1.
   8348..8413    +  CDS            3xFLAG: three tandem FLAG® epitope tags, followed by an enterokinase cleavage site
   8415..8439    -  protein_bind   attB2: mutant version of attB; recombination site for the Gateway® BP reaction BP Clonase™
   8443..8470    +  misc_feature   MCS (fragment): pBluescript multiple cloning site
   8471..9190    +  CDS            EGFP: the original enhanced GFP (Yang et al., 1996) mammalian codon-optimized
   9197..9444    +  terminator     CYC1 terminator: S. cerevisiae CYC1; transcription terminator for CYC1
   9463..9481    -  promoter       T7 promoter: promoter for bacteriophage T7 RNA polymerase
   9489..9644    +  CDS            lacZα (fragment): LacZα fragment of β-galactosidase; lacZ fragment
   9648..10076   +  rep_origin     f1 ori (sequence partly withheld): f1 bacteriophage origin of replication; arrow indicates direction of (+) strand synthesis
  10104..10156   -  misc_feature   bom (fragment): basis of mobility region from pBR322
  10187..10264   +  CDS            YO192_YEAST (fragment): Experimental evidence at protein level: Swiss-Prot protein existence level 1. From Saccharomyces cerevisiae (strain ATCC 204508 / S288c) (Baker's yeast).
  10404..10811   +  promoter       LEU2 promoter: S. cerevisiae LEU2
  10812..11906   +  CDS            LEU2: 3-isopropylmalate dehydrogenase, required for leucine biosynthesis; S. cerevisiae LEU2; yeast auxotrophic marker
  12268..12384   -  CDS            NFS1 (fragment): NFS1_YEAST - Also known as SPL1 From Saccharomyces cerevisiae (strain ATCC 204508 / S288c) (Baker's yeast).
  12383..12433   -  misc_feature   bom (fragment): basis of mobility region from pBR322
  12535..1       -  CDS            rop (fragment) (across the origin): Rop protein, which maintains plasmids at low copy number; rop
>Addgene plasmid #251972 | NLS-ABE8e-GFP | addgene full sequence | sequence record 500906 | Addgene NGS Result
GACGAAAGGGCCTCGTGATACGCCTATTTTTATAGGTTAATGTCATGATAATAATGGTTTCTTAGGACGG
ATCGCTTGCCTGTAACTTACACGCGCCTCGTATCTTTTAATGATGGAATAATTTGGGAATTTACTCTGTG
TTTATTTATTTTTATGTTTTGTATTTGGATTTTAGAAAGTAAATAAAGAAGGTAGAAGAGTTACGGAATG
AAGAAAAAAAAATAAACAAAGGTTTAAAAAATTTCAACAAAAAGCGTACTTTACATATATATTTATTAGA
CAAGAAAAGCAGATTAAATAGATATACATTCGATTAACGATAAGTAAAATGTAAAATCACAGGATTTTCG
TGTGTGGTCTTCTACACAGACAAGATGAAACAATTCGGCATTAATACCTGAGAGCAGGAAGAGCAAGATA
AAAGGTAGTATTTGTTGGCGATCCCCCTAGAGTCTTTTACATCTTCGGAAAACAAAAACTATTTTTTCTT
TAATTTCTTTTTTTACTTTCTATTTTTAATTTATATATTTATATTAAAAAATTTAAATTATAATTATTTT
TATAGCACGTGATGAAAAGGACCCAGGTGGCACTTTTCGGGGAAATGTGCGCGGAACCCCTATTTGTTTA
TTTTTCTAAATACATTCAAATATGTATCCGCTCATGAGACAATAACCCTGATAAATGCTTCAATAATATT
GAAAAAGGAAGAGTATGAGTATTCAACATTTCCGTGTCGCCCTTATTCCCTTTTTTGCGGCATTTTGCCT
TCCTGTTTTTGCTCACCCAGAAACGCTGGTGAAAGTAAAAGATGCTGAAGATCAGTTGGGTGCACGAGTG
GGTTACATCGAACTGGATCTCAACAGCGGTAAGATCCTTGAGAGTTTTCGCCCCGAAGAACGTTTTCCAA
TGATGAGCACTTTTAAAGTTCTGCTATGTGGCGCGGTATTATCCCGTATTGACGCCGGGCAAGAGCAACT
CGGTCGCCGCATACACTATTCTCAGAATGACTTGGTTGAGTACTCACCAGTCACAGAAAAGCATCTTACG
GATGGCATGACAGTAAGAGAATTATGCAGTGCTGCCATAACCATGAGTGATAACACTGCGGCCAACTTAC
TTCTGACAACGATCGGAGGACCGAAGGAGCTAACCGCTTTTTTGCACAACATGGGGGATCATGTAACTCG
CCTTGATCGTTGGGAACCGGAGCTGAATGAAGCCATACCAAACGACGAGCGTGACACCACGATGCCTGTA
GCAATGGCAACAACGTTGCGCAAACTATTAACTGGCGAACTACTTACTCTAGCTTCCCGGCAACAATTAA
TAGACTGGATGGAGGCGGATAAAGTTGCAGGACCACTTCTGCGCTCGGCCCTTCCGGCTGGCTGGTTTAT
TGCTGATAAATCTGGAGCCGGTGAGCGTGGGTCTCGCGGTATCATTGCAGCACTGGGGCCAGATGGTAAG
CCCTCCCGTATCGTAGTTATCTACACGACGGGGAGTCAGGCAACTATGGATGAACGAAATAGACAGATCG
CTGAGATAGGTGCCTCACTGATTAAGCATTGGTAACTGTCAGACCAAGTTTACTCATATATACTTTAGAT
TGATTTAAAACTTCATTTTTAATTTAAAAGGATCTAGGTGAAGATCCTTTTTGATAATCTCATGACCAAA
ATCCCTTAACGTGAGTTTTCGTTCCACTGAGCGTCAGACCCCGTAGAAAAGATCAAAGGATCTTCTTGAG
ATCCTTTTTTTCTGCGCGTAATCTGCTGCTTGCAAACAAAAAAACCACCGCTACCAGCGGTGGTTTGTTT
GCCGGATCAAGAGCTACCAACTCTTTTTCCGAAGGTAACTGGCTTCAGCAGAGCGCAGATACCAAATACT
GTTCTTCTAGTGTAGCCGTAGTTAGGCCACCACTTCAAGAACTCTGTAGCACCGCCTACATACCTCGCTC
TGCTAATCCTGTTACCAGTGGCTGCTGCCAGTGGCGATAAGTCGTGTCTTACCGGGTTGGACTCAAGACG
ATAGTTACCGGATAAGGCGCAGCGGTCGGGCTGAACGGGGGGTTCGTGCACACAGCCCAGCTTGGAGCGA
ACGACCTACACCGAACTGAGATACCTACAGCGTGAGCTATGAGAAAGCGCCACGCTTCCCGAAGGGAGAA
AGGCGGACAGGTATCCGGTAAGCGGCAGGGTCGGAACAGGAGAGCGCACGAGGGAGCTTCCAGGGGGAAA
CGCCTGGTATCTTTATAGTCCTGTCGGGTTTCGCCACCTCTGACTTGAGCGTCGATTTTTGTGATGCTCG
TCAGGGGGGCGGAGCCTATGGAAAAACGCCAGCAACGCGGCCTTTTTACGGTTCCTGGCCTTTTGCTGGC
CTTTTGCTCACATGTTCTTTCCTGCGTTATCCCCTGATTCTGTGGATAACCGTATTACCGCCTTTGAGTG
AGCTGATACCGCTCGCCGCAGCCGAACGACCGAGCGCAGCGAGTCAGTGAGCGAGGAAGCGGAAGAGCGC
CCAATACGCAAACCGCCTCTCCCCGCGCGTTGGCCGATTCATTAATGCAGCTGGCACGACAGGTTTCCCG
ACTGGAAAGCGGGCAGTGAGCGCAACGCAATTAATGTGAGTTAGCTCACTCATTAGGCACCCCAGGCTTT
ACACTTTATGCTTCCGGCTCGTATGTTGTGTGGAATTGTGAGCGGATAACAATTTCACACAGGAAACAGC
TATGACCATGATTACGCCAAGCGCGCAATTAACCCTCACTAAAGGGAACAAAAGCTGGAGCTCAGTTTAT
CATTATCAATACTCGCCATTTCAAAGAATACGTAAATAATTAATAGTAGTGATTTTCCTAACTTTATTTA
GTCAAAAAATTAGCCTTTTAATTCTGCTGTAACCCGTACATGCCCAAAATAGGGGGCGGGTTACACAGAA
TATATAACATCGTAGGTGTCTGGGTGAACAGTTTATTCCTGGCATCCACTAAATATAATGGAGCCCGCTT
TTTAAGCTGGCATCCAGAAAAAAAAAGAATCCCAGCACCAAAATATTGTTTTCTTCACCAACCATCAGTT
CATAGGTCCATTCTCTTAGCGCAACTACAGAGAACAGGGGCACAAACAGGCAAAAAACGGGCACAACCTC
AATGGAGTGATGCAACCTGCCTGGAGTAAATGATGACACAAGGCAATTGACCCACGCATGTATCTATCTC
ATTTTCTTACACCTTCTATTACCTTCTGCTCTCTCTGATTTGGAAAAAGCTGAAAAAAAAGGTTGAAACC
AGTTCCCTGAAATTATTCCCCTACTTGACTAATAAGTATATAAAGACGGTAGGTATTGATTGTAATTCTG
TAAATCTATTTCTTAAACTTCTTAAATTCTACTTTTATAGTTAGTCTTTTTTTTAGTTTTAAAACACCAG
AACTTAGTTTCGACGGATTCTAGAACTAGTGGATCCCCCATCACAAGTTTGTACAAAAAAGCAGGCTTCG
AAGGAGATAACAAAATGAAACGGACAGCCGACGGAAGCGAGTTCGAGTCACCAAAGAAGAAGCGGAAAGT
CTCTGAGGTGGAGTTTTCCCACGAGTACTGGATGAGACATGCCCTGACCCTGGCCAAGAGGGCACGGGAT
GAGAGGGAGGTGCCTGTGGGAGCCGTGCTGGTGCTGAACAATAGAGTGATCGGCGAGGGCTGGAACAGAG
CCATCGGCCTGCACGACCCAACAGCCCATGCCGAAATTATGGCCCTGAGACAGGGCGGCCTGGTCATGCA
GAACTACAGACTGATTGACGCCACCCTGTACGTGACATTCGAGCCTTGCGTGATGTGCGCCGGCGCCATG
ATCCACTCTAGGATCGGCCGCGTGGTGTTTGGCGTGAGGAACTCAAAAAGAGGCGCCGCAGGCTCCCTGA
TGAACGTGCTGAACTACCCCGGCATGAATCACCGCGTCGAAATTACCGAGGGAATCCTGGCAGATGAATG
TGCCGCCCTGCTGTGCGATTTCTATCGGATGCCTAGACAGGTGTTCAATGCTCAGAAGAAGGCCCAGAGC
TCCATCAACTCCGGAGGATCTAGCGGAGGCTCCTCTGGCTCTGAGACACCTGGCACAAGCGAGAGCGCAA
CACCTGAAAGCAGCGGGGGCAGCAGCGGGGGGTCAGACAAGAAGTACAGCATCGGCCTGGCCATTGGTAC
TAACTCTGTGGGTTGGGCAGTTATCACTGACGAATATAAAGTTCCATCAAAGAAATTTAAGGTGTTAGGT
AACACTGACAGACACTCAATAAAAAAGAATCTTATCGGTGCTCTTTTGTTCGACTCCGGTGAAACTGCCG
AGGCTACACGTTTAAAAAGAACAGCAAGAAGAAGATATACCCGTAGAAAAAATAGAATATGTTATTTACA
AGAAATCTTTTCTAATGAAATGGCTAAAGTTGATGATTCCTTTTTCCATAGATTGGAAGAGTCATTTTTG
GTTGAAGAAGACAAAAAGCATGAGAGACATCCAATCTTTGGGAATATAGTTGATGAAGTGGCTTACCATG
AAAAATATCCTACCATTTATCATTTAAGAAAGAAATTGGTAGATTCAACTGATAAAGCTGACCTTAGATT
AATCTATTTAGCACTTGCCCATATGATTAAATTTAGAGGTCATTTTTTGATTGAAGGTGATTTGAACCCA
GATAATTCTGACGTGGATAAATTATTTATTCAATTAGTCCAAACCTACAACCAATTATTTGAGGAAAATC
CAATTAATGCTAGTGGTGTCGATGCCAAAGCTATATTATCAGCCAGATTATCAAAATCTAGACGTTTGGA
AAATTTGATTGCCCAATTGCCAGGAGAAAAAAAGAATGGATTATTTGGAAACTTGATCGCATTATCATTG
GGTTTGACACCAAATTTTAAATCTAATTTTGATTTAGCTGAAGATGCTAAATTACAATTATCAAAAGACA
CCTATGACGACGATTTGGACAATTTACTTGCTCAAATTGGTGATCAATATGCAGATTTGTTCTTAGCTGC
TAAAAACTTATCTGATGCTATTTTGTTGTCTGATATTTTGAGAGTGAACACAGAAATAACCAAAGCTCCA
TTATCAGCATCTATGATCAAACGTTATGATGAACACCATCAGGATTTGACTTTATTGAAAGCTTTGGTGA
GACAACAATTGCCAGAGAAGTATAAAGAAATCTTTTTCGATCAATCTAAAAACGGGTATGCAGGTTATAT
TGATGGGGGTGCCTCCCAAGAGGAATTTTACAAATTTATAAAACCTATTTTAGAAAAGATGGATGGGACT
GAGGAACTTTTGGTCAAATTGAACAGAGAAGATTTGTTACGTAAACAGAGAACTTTTGATAATGGTAGTA
TACCTCACCAAATTCATTTGGGTGAGTTGCATGCAATTTTAAGAAGACAAGAAGATTTTTATCCATTTTT
AAAAGATAATAGAGAAAAAATCGAGAAAATTTTAACCTTTAGAATTCCATACTATGTTGGGCCTTTGGCT
AGAGGTAATTCAAGATTTGCCTGGATGACACGTAAATCAGAAGAAACTATTACCCCTTGGAATTTTGAAG
AGGTTGTTGATAAAGGAGCATCAGCACAGAGTTTTATTGAAAGAATGACCAATTTCGATAAAAACTTACC
AAATGAAAAAGTTTTACCAAAACATTCCTTGTTATACGAATATTTTACTGTTTACAATGAACTTACAAAG
GTTAAATATGTTACTGAAGGTATGCGTAAGCCAGCCTTTTTATCTGGAGAACAGAAAAAGGCAATAGTTG
ATTTATTGTTTAAAACAAATAGAAAAGTTACTGTTAAACAATTAAAAGAAGATTACTTTAAGAAAATTGA
ATGTTTTGATTCAGTTGAAATCAGTGGTGTTGAAGACAGATTTAATGCTAGTTTAGGAACTTACCATGAT
TTACTTAAAATTATCAAAGATAAAGATTTCTTGGATAACGAAGAAAATGAAGACATTTTAGAAGACATTG
TTTTAACCTTAACTTTATTCGAAGATAGAGAGATGATTGAAGAACGTTTGAAGACTTATGCACATTTGTT
TGACGATAAAGTGATGAAACAGTTGAAAAGAAGACGTTATACTGGATGGGGTAGATTGTCTCGTAAATTG
ATCAATGGAATTAGAGATAAACAAAGTGGTAAAACTATCTTGGACTTTTTGAAATCTGACGGATTTGCTA
ATAGAAATTTCATGCAATTGATCCACGACGATAGTTTGACATTTAAAGAAGACATCCAAAAGGCCCAAGT
GAGTGGGCAAGGTGATTCATTACATGAACATATTGCAAATTTAGCCGGATCTCCTGCTATTAAGAAAGGG
ATATTACAAACTGTTAAAGTTGTGGATGAATTAGTGAAAGTAATGGGAAGACATAAACCTGAAAACATTG
TCATTGAGATGGCAAGAGAAAATCAAACTACACAAAAAGGACAGAAAAATAGTAGAGAACGTATGAAAAG
AATAGAAGAGGGTATTAAAGAATTGGGTAGTCAAATATTGAAAGAACACCCAGTGGAAAATACCCAGTTG
CAAAATGAAAAATTATATCTTTACTACCTTCAAAATGGACGTGATATGTATGTTGATCAGGAATTAGATA
TAAATAGACTTTCAGATTATGATGTAGATCATATAGTTCCACAATCTTTCTTGAAAGATGATTCCATAGA
CAATAAAGTATTAACTAGAAGTGATAAAAATAGAGGTAAAAGTGATAATGTCCCAAGTGAGGAAGTCGTC
AAAAAGATGAAAAATTACTGGCGTCAACTTTTGAATGCTAAATTAATTACTCAAAGAAAATTTGATAATT
TGACTAAAGCAGAAAGAGGTGGGCTTTCTGAATTAGATAAAGCCGGGTTCATTAAAAGACAATTGGTCGA
AACTAGACAAATTACTAAACATGTTGCCCAAATTTTAGATTCCCGTATGAACACTAAGTATGACGAAAAT
GATAAGTTAATACGTGAGGTTAAAGTCATTACTTTAAAATCAAAACTTGTCTCTGATTTCAGAAAGGATT
TCCAATTCTATAAAGTTAGAGAAATTAATAATTATCATCATGCTCATGATGCATATTTGAATGCTGTAGT
TGGAACTGCTTTAATCAAGAAATACCCTAAATTAGAATCTGAATTTGTATATGGTGATTACAAAGTCTAT
GATGTTAGAAAGATGATTGCTAAATCAGAACAAGAAATTGGTAAAGCTACAGCTAAATACTTCTTTTACT
CTAACATTATGAATTTCTTTAAAACAGAAATTACTTTGGCAAACGGTGAAATTAGAAAAAGACCTCTTAT
TGAAACAAATGGTGAGACTGGAGAGATAGTTTGGGACAAAGGGCGTGATTTCGCTACTGTTAGAAAAGTT
TTATCAATGCCACAAGTTAACATTGTAAAGAAAACAGAGGTTCAAACTGGTGGTTTCTCAAAAGAAAGTA
TTTTGCCTAAAAGAAATAGTGATAAATTGATTGCCAGAAAAAAGGATTGGGATCCAAAGAAATATGGTGG
TTTCGACTCACCAACCGTAGCCTATTCTGTTTTGGTTGTGGCAAAGGTTGAAAAGGGTAAAAGTAAAAAG
CTTAAATCAGTAAAAGAACTTTTGGGTATTACAATAATGGAAAGAAGTTCCTTTGAAAAGAACCCTATTG
ATTTTTTGGAAGCTAAAGGTTATAAGGAAGTAAAGAAGGACTTAATAATCAAATTGCCTAAATATTCTTT
ATTTGAATTAGAAAATGGGAGAAAAAGAATGTTGGCTTCTGCTGGAGAATTGCAAAAGGGTAATGAATTA
GCATTGCCTTCCAAATATGTTAACTTCTTGTATTTAGCTTCACACTATGAAAAGTTGAAAGGGTCACCAG
AAGATAACGAGCAAAAACAATTATTTGTTGAACAACACAAACACTACTTAGATGAGATTATAGAACAAAT
TAGTGAATTCAGTAAAAGAGTGATATTAGCTGATGCAAATTTAGATAAAGTTTTGTCAGCCTATAACAAA
CATAGAGATAAGCCAATTAGAGAACAAGCAGAAAACATTATTCACTTATTTACCCTTACCAATTTAGGAG
CACCTGCTGCTTTCAAGTATTTTGATACAACAATTGATCGTAAAAGATATACCTCAACAAAAGAAGTCTT
AGACGCCACCTTAATTCATCAATCAATCACTGGATTGTATGAGACAAGAATTGATTTGTCTCAATTGGGT
GGTGATGAAGGGGCTGATCCTAAGAAGAAAAGAAAAGTTGATCCAAAGAAAAAGCGTAAGGTGGATCCTA
AGAAAAAGAGAAAGGTTGACTACAAAGACCATGACGGTGATTATAAAGATCATGACATCGACTACAAGGA
TGACGATGACAAGGACCCAGCTTTCTTGTACAAAGTGGTGATGGGCTGCAGGAATTCGATATCAAGCTTA
ATGGTGAGCAAGGGCGAGGAGCTGTTCACCGGGGTGGTGCCCATCCTGGTCGAGCTGGACGGCGACGTAA
ACGGCCACAAGTTCAGCGTGTCCGGCGAGGGCGAGGGCGATGCCACCTACGGCAAGCTGACCCTGAAGTT
CATCTGCACCACCGGCAAGCTGCCCGTGCCCTGGCCCACCCTCGTGACCACCCTGACCTACGGCGTGCAG
TGCTTCAGCCGCTACCCCGACCACATGAAGCAGCACGACTTCTTCAAGTCCGCCATGCCCGAAGGCTACG
TCCAGGAGCGCACCATCTTCTTCAAGGACGACGGCAACTACAAGACCCGCGCCGAGGTGAAGTTCGAGGG
CGACACCCTGGTGAACCGCATCGAGCTGAAGGGCATCGACTTCAAGGAGGACGGCAACATCCTGGGGCAC
AAGCTGGAGTACAACTACAACAGCCACAACGTCTATATCATGGCCGACAAGCAGAAGAACGGCATCAAGG
TGAACTTCAAGATCCGCCACAACATCGAGGACGGCAGCGTGCAGCTCGCCGACCACTACCAGCAGAACAC
CCCCATCGGCGACGGCCCCGTGCTGCTGCCCGACAACCACTACCTGAGCACCCAGTCCGCCCTGAGCAAA
GACCCCAACGAGAAGCGCGATCACATGGTCCTGCTGGAGTTCGTGACCGCCGCCGGGATCACTCTCGGCA
TGGACGAGCTGTACAAGTAACTCGAGTCATGTAATTAGTTATGTCACGCTTACATTCACGCCCTCCCCCC
ACATCCGCTCTAACCGAAAAGGAAGGAGTTAGACAACCTGAAGTCTAGGTCCCTATTTATTTTTTTATAG
TTATGTTAGTATTAAGAACGTTATTTATATTTCAAATTTTTCTTTTTTTTCTGTACAGACGCGTGTACGC
ATGTAACATTATACTGAAAACCTTGCTTGAGAAGGTTTTGGGACGCTCGAAGGCTTTAATTTGCGGCCGG
TACCCAATTCGCCCTATAGTGAGTCGTATTACGCGCGCTCACTGGCCGTCGTTTTACAACGTCGTGACTG
GGAAAACCCTGGCGTTACCCAACTTAATCGCCTTGCAGCACATCCCCCTTTCGCCAGCTGGCGTAATAGC
GAAGAGGCCCGCACCGATCGCCCTTCCCAACAGTTGCGCAGCCTGAATGGCGAATGG
[124 nt withheld, positions 9648-9771]
C
[91 nt withheld, positions 9773-9863]
A
[49 nt withheld, positions 9865-9913]
CCTTTGACGTTGGAGTCCACGTTCTTT
[37 nt withheld, positions 9941-9977]
ACCCTATCTCGGTCTATTCTTTTGATTTATAAGGGATTTTGCCGATTTCGGCCTATTGGTTAAAAAATGA
GCTGATTTAACAAAAATTTAACGCGAATTTTAACAAAATATTAACGCTTACAATTTCCTGATGCGGTATT
TTCTCCTTACGCATCTGTGCGGTATTTCACACCGCATATCGACCGGTCGAGGAGAACTTCTAGTATATCT
ACATACCTAATATTATTGCCTTATTAAAAATGGAATCCCAACAATTACATCAAAATCCACATTCTCTTCA
AAATCAATTGTCCTGTACTTCCTTGTTCATGTGTGTTCAAAAACGTTATATTTATAGGATAATTATACTC
TATTTCTCAACAAGTAATTGGTTGTTTGGCCGAGCGGTCTAAGGCGCCTGATTCAAGAAATATCTTGACC
GCAGTTAACTGTGGGAATACTCAGGTATCGTAAGATGCAAGAGTTCGAATCTCTTAGCAACCATTATTTT
TTTCCTCAACATAACGAGAACACACAGGGGCGCTATCGCACAGAATCAAATTCGATGACTGGAAATTTTT
TGTTAATTTCAGAGGTCGCCTGACGCATATACCTTTTTCAACTGAAAAATTGGGAGAAAAAGGAAAGGTG
AGAGCGCCGGAACCGGCTTTTCATATAGAATAGAGAAGCGTTCATGACTAAATGCTTGCATCACAATACT
TGAAGTTGACAATATTATTTAAGGACCTATTGTTTTTTCCAATAGGTGGTTAGCAATCGTCTTACTTTCT
AACTTTTCTTACCTTTTACATTTCAGCAATATATATATATATATTTCAAGGATATACCATTCTAATGTCT
GCCCCTAAGAAGATCGTCGTTTTGCCAGGTGACCACGTTGGTCAAGAAATCACAGCCGAAGCCATTAAGG
TTCTTAAAGCTATTTCTGATGTTCGTTCCAATGTCAAGTTCGATTTCGAAAATCATTTAATTGGTGGTGC
TGCTATCGATGCTACAGGTGTTCCACTTCCAGATGAGGCGCTGGAAGCCTCCAAGAAGGCTGATGCCGTT
TTGTTAGGTGCTGTGGGTGGTCCTAAATGGGGTACCGGTAGTGTTAGACCTGAACAAGGTTTACTAAAAA
TCCGTAAAGAACTTCAATTGTACGCCAACTTAAGACCATGTAACTTTGCATCCGACTCTCTTTTAGACTT
ATCTCCAATCAAGCCACAATTTGCTAAAGGTACTGACTTCGTTGTTGTCAGAGAATTAGTGGGAGGTATT
TACTTTGGTAAGAGAAAGGAAGACGATGGTGATGGTGTCGCTTGGGATAGTGAACAATACACCGTTCCAG
AAGTGCAAAGAATCACAAGAATGGCCGCTTTCATGGCCCTACAACATGAGCCACCATTGCCTATTTGGTC
CTTGGATAAAGCTAATGTTTTGGCCTCTTCAAGATTATGGAGAAAAACTGTGGAGGAAACCATCAAGAAC
GAATTCCCTACATTGAAGGTTCAACATCAATTGATTGATTCTGCCGCCATGATCCTAGTTAAGAACCCAA
CCCACCTAAATGGTATTATAATCACCAGCAACATGTTTGGTGATATCATCTCCGATGAAGCCTCCGTTAT
CCCAGGTTCCTTGGGTTTGTTGCCATCTGCGTCCTTGGCCTCTTTGCCAGACAAGAACACCGCATTTGGT
TTGTACGAACCATGCCACGGTTCTGCTCCAGATTTGCCAAAGAATAAGGTCAACCCTATCGCCACTATCT
TGTCTGCTGCAATGATGTTGAAATTGTCATTGAACTTGCCTGAAGAAGGTAAGGCCATTGAAGATGCAGT
TAAAAAGGTTTTGGATGCAGGTATCAGAACTGGTGATTTAGGTGGTTCCAACAGTACCACCGAAGTCGGT
GATGCTGTCGCCGAAGAAGTTAAGAAAATCCTTGCTTAAAAAGATTCTCTTTTTTTATGATATTTGTACA
TAAACTTTATAAATGAAATTCATAATAGAAACGACACGAAATTACAAAATGGAATATGTTCATAGGGTAG
ACGAAACTATATACGCAATCTACATACATTTATCAAGAAGGAGAAAAAGGAGGATGTAAAGGAATACAGG
TAAGCAAATTGATACTAATGGCTCAACGTGATAAGGAAAAAGAATTGCACTTTAACATTAATATTGACAA
GGAGGAGGGCACCACACAAAAAGTTAGGTGTAACAGAAAATCATGAAACTATGATTCCTAATTTATATAT
TGGAGGATTTTCTCTAAAAAAAAAAAAATACAACAAATAAAAAACACTCAATGACCTGACCATTTGATGG
AGTTTAAGTCAATACCTTCTTGAACCATTTCCCATAATGGTGAAAGTTCCCTCAAGAATTTTACTCTGTC
AGAAACGGCCTTAACGACGTAGTCGATATGGTGCACTCTCAGTACAATCTGCTCTGATGCCGCATAGTTA
AGCCAGCCCCGACACCCGCCAACACCCGCTGACGCGCCCTGACGGGCTTGTCTGCTCCCGGCATCCGCTT
ACAGACAAGCTGTGACCGTCTCCGGGAGCTGCATGTGTCAGAGGTTTTCACCGTCATCACCGAAACGCGC
GA
